Addgene plasmid #114349: pStA0::lcyB
Purpose: lcyB in pStA0
Depositing lab: John Heap. Depositing organization: Imperial College London. Publication: Start-Stop Assembly: a functionally scarless DNA assembly system optimized for metabolic engineering. Taylor GM, Mordaka PM, Heap JT. Nucleic Acids Res. 2018 Nov 20. pii: 5193345. doi: 10.1093/nar/gky1182. PubMed 30462270.
Backbone
  Vector backbone: pGT400
  Backbone size w/o insert (bp): 2209
  Vector type: Synthetic Biology
Growth in bacteria
  Bacterial resistance: Ampicillin, 100 μg/mL
  Growth temperature: 37°C
  Growth strain: DH5alpha
  Copy number: High Copy
Gene/Insert
  Gene/Insert name: lcyB (codon optimised)
  Insert size (bp): 1500
  Cloning method: Restriction Enzyme; 5′ cloning site BsaI (destroyed during cloning); 3′ cloning site BsaI (destroyed during cloning)
  Sequencing primers: 5′ OligoGT234 GGGGAAACGCCTGGTATCT; 3′ OligoGT235 AGCAAAAACAGGAAGGCAAA
Terms and licenses: Academic/Nonprofit Terms; Industry Terms: Not Available to Industry
Depositor comments: Alternative ID = pGT362 . Please visit https://www.biorxiv.org/content/early/2018/07/04/361626 for bioRxiv preprint.
How to cite: pStA0::lcyB was a gift from John Heap (Addgene plasmid # 114349 ; http://n2t.net/addgene:114349 ; RRID:Addgene_114349)
