[The description below was written by a language model from this plasmid's Addgene catalogue record and pLannotate feature annotations shown in this document.]
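Description:
pStA0::lcyB is a small (about 3.7 kb) synthetic-biology storage plasmid from the Start-Stop Assembly system, a functionally scarless hierarchical DNA assembly method designed for metabolic engineering. It is built on the pGT400 backbone (about 2.2 kb) and is maintained in E. coli as a high-copy plasmid through a ColE1/pUC-type origin of replication. Selection is with ampicillin, conferred by the β-lactamase gene under its native bla promoter.

The payload is a 1.5 kb codon-optimised lcyB coding sequence. The annotation matches it to tomato (Solanum lycopersicum) lycopene β-cyclase, the enzyme that cyclises both ends of lycopene to give β-carotene and also converts neurosporene to β-zeacarotene. The insert was cloned through BsaI sites that were destroyed in the process, consistent with a Golden Gate-style Type IIS reaction. No promoter or ribosome-binding site is annotated upstream of the gene. Instead, the coding sequence sits between a phage lambda t0 terminator on one side and an oppositely oriented E. coli rrnB T1 terminator on the other, an arrangement that would insulate the stored part from read-through transcription from the backbone. This indicates a level-0 part-storage plasmid rather than an expression construct, in line with the stated purpose of simply holding lcyB in pStA0.

The plasmid most likely serves as a source of the lcyB coding part, to be combined with promoters, ribosome-binding sites and terminators in later assembly levels, for example when building carotenoid biosynthesis pathways. The record does not give the specific downstream designs or the organism for which the gene was codon-optimised.
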