Features (pLannotate 1.2.2; 6 found; start..end, strand, type, name):
      1..95      +  terminator     lambda t0 terminator: transcription terminator from phage lambda
    111..1610    +  CDS            LCY1: LCYB_SOLLC - Also known as CRTL-1. Experimental evidence at protein level: Swiss-Prot protein existence level 1. Catalyzes the double cyclization reaction which converts lycopene to beta-carotene and neurosporene to beta-zeacarotene. From Solanum lycopersicum (Tomato) (Lycopersicon esculentum).
   1643..1729    -  terminator     rrnB T1 terminator: Escherichia coli rrnB; transcription terminator T1 from the E. coli rrnB gene
   1828..1932    +  promoter       AmpR promoter: bla
   1933..2793    +  CDS            AmpR: β-lactamase; bla; confers resistance to ampicillin, carbenicillin, and related antibiotics
   2964..3552    +  rep_origin     ori: high-copy-number ColE1/pMB1/pBR322/pUC origin of replication
>Addgene plasmid #114349 | pStA0::lcyB | addgene full sequence | sequence record 229090 | Addgene NGS Result
GACTCCTGTTGATAGATCCAGTAATGACCTCAGAACTCCATCTGGATTTGTTCAGAACGCTCGGTTGCCG
CCGGGCGTTTTTTATTGGTGAGAATCCAGTGTGCTCTTCGATGGATACGCTTCTGAAAACGCCTAATAAC
CTTGAGTTTCTGAATCCCCATCATGGTTTTGCAGTGAAAGCGAGCACCTTCCGTTCCGAGAAACATCATA
ATTTCGGGAGTCGCAAATTCTGTGAAACACTTGGCCGCTCGGTGTGTGTGAAGGGCTCATCGTCGGCCTT
ATTGGAACTTGTGCCGGAGACTAAAAAAGAAAACTTGGATTTTGAACTGCCCATGTATGACCCTTCTAAA
GGAGTGGTGGTTGATCTTGCCGTAGTAGGAGGGGGCCCGGCGGGCCTGGCCGTAGCCCAGCAGGTGAGCG
AAGCTGGTCTGAGCGTCTGCTCTATTGACCCGAATCCAAAACTGATCTGGCCAAACAACTACGGCGTATG
GGTGGATGAGTTTGAGGCGATGGATCTGCTGGATTGCTTAGATGCGACCTGGTCGGGCGCTGCAGTGTAT
ATTGATGACAATACTGCAAAAGACCTTCACCGCCCTTACGGTCGTGTTAACCGTAAACAGTTAAAATCCA
AAATGATGCAGAAATGTATCATGAACGGAGTCAAATTCCACCAGGCAAAAGTTATTAAAGTGATTCACGA
AGAAAGCAAAAGCATGCTGATTTGTAATGACGGCATCACCATTCAGGCGACTGTCGTATTAGATGCGACA
GGCTTTAGCCGCTCTCTTGTACAATATGATAAGCCATATAACCCAGGCTATCAAGTTGCATATGGCATCC
TTGCAGAGGTGGAAGAACACCCATTTGACGTTAATAAAATGGTTTTTATGGATTGGCGTGACAGCCACTT
AAAGAACAATACCGATCTGAAAGAGCGTAATAGTCGCATTCCGACTTTCCTCTATGCCATGCCGTTTAGT
AGCAACCGCATTTTTCTGGAGGAAACAAGCCTGGTCGCCCGTCCGGGTCTTCGCATCGATGACATTCAGG
AACGCATGGTGGCCCGCCTGAACCATCTGGGCATCAAAGTCAAAAGTATTGAAGAAGATGAACACTGCCT
GATTCCGATGGGCGGTCCCCTGCCGGTGCTTCCGCAACGCGTCGTGGGCATTGGCGGGACTGCGGGCATG
GTTCACCCTTCGACCGGATATATGGTGGCGCGGACCCTTGCTGCCGCCCCTGTGGTGGCTAACGCTATTA
TTCAATACCTGGGCAGTGAACGTAGTCACTCCGGTAATGAACTGTCAACTGCAGTCTGGAAGGATCTGTG
GCCAATTGAGCGCCGTCGCCAGCGTGAATTTTTTTGCTTCGGTATGGATATTCTGCTGAAACTGGATCTG
CCGGCTACCCGTCGCTTCTTCGATGCTTTTTTCGATCTTGAGCCCCGCTATTGGCATGGCTTTCTGTCCA
GCCGTTTATTCCTGCCGGAACTCATCGTTTTCGGTTTGTCCTTGTTTTCACATGCCAGCAACACTTCTCG
TTTTGAAATCATGACGAAAGGGACGGTACCTCTGGTTAATATGATTAACAACTTGTTGCAAGATAAAGAA
TAATGAAGAGCGTAAGACCTCTAGGGCGGCGGATTTGTCCTACTCAGGAGAGCGTTCACCGACAAACAAC
AGATAAAACGAAAGGCCCAGTCTTTCGACTGAGCCTTTCGTTTTATTTGATGCCCGAAAGGGCCTCGTGA
TACGCCTATTTTTATAGGTTAATGTCATGATAATAATGGTTTCTTAGACGTCAGGTGGCACTTTTCGGGG
AAATGTGCGCGGAACCCCTATTTGTTTATTTTTCTAAATACATTCAAATATGTATCCGCTCATGAGACAA
TAACCCTGATAAATGCTTCAATAATATTGAAAAAGGAAGAGTATGAGTATTCAACATTTCCGTGTCGCCC
TTATTCCCTTTTTTGCGGCATTTTGCCTTCCTGTTTTTGCTCACCCAGAAACGCTGGTGAAAGTAAAAGA
TGCTGAAGATCAGTTGGGTGCACGAGTGGGTTACATCGAACTGGATCTCAACAGCGGTAAGATCCTTGAG
AGTTTTCGCCCCGAAGAACGTTTTCCAATGATGAGCACTTTTAAAGTTCTGCTATGTGGCGCGGTATTAT
CCCGTATTGACGCCGGGCAAGAGCAACTCGGTCGCCGCATACACTATTCTCAGAATGACTTGGTTGAGTA
CTCACCAGTCACAGAAAAGCATCTTACGGATGGCATGACAGTAAGAGAATTATGCAGTGCTGCCATAACC
ATGAGTGATAACACTGCGGCCAACTTACTTCTGACAACGATCGGAGGACCGAAGGAGCTAACCGCTTTTT
TGCACAACATGGGGGATCATGTAACTCGCCTTGATCGTTGGGAACCGGAGCTGAATGAAGCCATACCAAA
CGACGAGCGTGACACCACGATGCCTGTAGCAATGGCAACAACGTTGCGCAAACTATTAACTGGCGAACTA
CTTACTCTAGCTTCCCGGCAACAATTAATAGACTGGATGGAGGCGGATAAAGTTGCAGGACCACTTCTGC
GCTCGGCCCTTCCGGCTGGCTGGTTTATTGCTGATAAATCTGGAGCCGGTGAGCGTGGGTCCCGCGGTAT
CATTGCAGCACTGGGGCCAGATGGTAAGCCCTCCCGTATCGTAGTTATCTACACGACGGGGAGTCAGGCA
ACTATGGATGAACGAAATAGACAGATCGCTGAGATAGGTGCCTCACTGATTAAGCATTGGTAACTGTCAG
ACCAAGTTTACTCATATATACTTTAGATTGATTTAAAACTTCATTTTTAATTTAAAAGGATCTAGGTGAA
GATCCTTTTTGATAATCTCATGACCAAAATCCCTTAACGTGAGTTTTCGTTCCACTGAGCGTCAGACCCC
GTAGAAAAGATCAAAGGATCTTCTTGAGATCCTTTTTTTCTGCGCGTAATCTGCTGCTTGCAAACAAAAA
AACCACCGCTACCAGCGGTGGTTTGTTTGCCGGATCAAGAGCTACCAACTCTTTTTCCGAAGGTAACTGG
CTTCAGCAGAGCGCAGATACCAAATACTGTTCTTCTAGTGTAGCCGTAGTTAGGCCACCACTTCAAGAAC
TCTGTAGCACCGCCTACATACCTCGCTCTGCTAATCCTGTTACCAGTGGCTGCTGCCAGTGGCGATAAGT
CGTGTCTTACCGGGTTGGACTCAAGACGATAGTTACCGGATAAGGCGCAGCGGTCGGGCTGAACGGGGGG
TTCGTGCACACAGCCCAGCTTGGAGCGAACGACCTACACCGAACTGAGATACCTACAGCGTGAGCTATGA
GAAAGCGCCACGCTTCCCGAAGGGAGAAAGGCGGACAGGTATCCGGTAAGCGGCAGGGTCGGAACAGGAG
AGCGCACGAGGGAGCTTCCAGGGGGAAACGCCTGGTATCTTTATAGTCCTGTCGGGTTTCGCCACCTCTG
ACTTGAGCGTCGATTTTTGTGATGCTCGTCAGGGGGGCGGAGCCTATGGAAAAACGCCAGCAACGCGGCC
TTTTTACGGTTCCTGGCCTTTTGCTGGCCTTTTGCTCACATGTTCTTTCCTGCGTTATCCCCTGATTCTG
TGGATAACCGTATTACCGCCTTTGAGTGAGCTGATACCGCTCGCCGCAGCCGAACGACCGAGCGCCTTG
